Addgene plasmid #195979: pCK005 ubi:mCerulean_ubb-polyA
Purpose: Expression construct
Depositing lab: Alexa Burger & Christian Mosimann. Depositing organization: University of Colorado Denver and Anschutz Medical Campus. Publication: Next-generation plasmids for transgenesis in zebrafish and beyond. Kemmler CL, Moran HR, Murray BF, Scoresby A, Klem JR, Eckert RL, Lepovsky E, Bertho S, Nieuwenhuize S, Burger S, D'Agati G, Betz C, Puller AC, Felker A, Ditrychova K, Botschi S, Affolter M, Rohner N, Lovely CB, Kwan KM, Burger A, Mosimann C. Development. 2023 Mar 28:dev.201531. doi: 10.1242/dev.201531. PubMed 36975217.
Backbone
  Vector backbone: pDestTol2pA2
  Vector type: Other
Growth in bacteria
  Bacterial resistance: Ampicillin, 100 μg/mL
  Growth temperature: 37°C
  Growth strain: DH5alpha
  Copy number: High Copy
Gene/Insert
  Gene/Insert name: ubi:mCerulean
  Species: D. rerio (zebrafish)
  Cloning method: Gateway Cloning
Terms and licenses: Academic/Nonprofit Terms; Industry Terms: Not Available to Industry
Depositor comments: Please visit https://www.biorxiv.org/content/10.1101/2022.12.13.520107v1.article-info for bioRxiv preprint.
How to cite: pCK005 ubi:mCerulean_ubb-polyA was a gift from Alexa Burger & Christian Mosimann (Addgene plasmid # 195979 ; http://n2t.net/addgene:195979 ; RRID:Addgene_195979)
