[The description below was written by a language model from this plasmid's Addgene catalogue record and pLannotate feature annotations shown in this document.]
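Description:
pCK005 ubi:mCerulean_ubb-polyA is a zebrafish transgenesis expression construct assembled by multisite Gateway cloning into the pDestTol2pA2 destination backbone. It is maintained in E. coli as a high-copy plasmid through a ColE1/pUC-type origin and selected with ampicillin via the β-lactamase gene. A fragment of an M13/f1 phage origin and remnants of a pBluescript-type lac/T3 region are also present. The sequenced record is about 9.2 kb.

The payload lies between the Gateway recombination scars. The roughly 3.5 kb interval between attB4 and attB1 carries no meaningful annotation (a short "CEN4" hit there is almost certainly spurious). Given the construct name and the zebrafish insert species, it corresponds to the 5′ entry element, the "ubi" regulatory region, generally understood as the zebrafish ubiquitin promoter used for broad expression. Between attB1 and attB2 sits the coding sequence for mCerulean, a monomeric, rapidly maturing cyan fluorescent protein derived from Aequorea victoria GFP. The attB2–attB3 segment, flanked by multiple cloning site fragments, is likewise unannotated but matches the position of the 3′ entry element, which the name identifies as a ubb polyadenylation sequence. The backbone's own SV40 poly(A) signal follows it.

The Tol2 transposon arms expected from the backbone name are not annotated as such. The medaka tyrosinase fragment detected near the end of the record probably reflects Tol2-derived sequence, since that element was originally found in this locus. The record states the purpose only as an expression construct. The design is consistent with Tol2 transposase-mediated genomic integration to produce fish with widespread cyan fluorescence, and with testing the ubb 3′ element.
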