Features (pLannotate 1.2.2; 22 found; start..end, strand, type, name):
     37..57      +  protein_bind   attB4: mutant version of attB; core recombination site for the Gateway® BP reaction BP Clonase™
   3104..3127    -  misc_feature   CEN4 (fragment): S. cerevisiae CEN4 centromere
   3593..3613    +  protein_bind   attB1: mutant version of attB; core recombination site for the Gateway® BP reaction BP Clonase™
   3645..4355    +  CDS            mCerulean: mCerulean is a basic (constitutively fluorescent) cyan fluorescent protein published in 2005, derived from Aequorea victoria. It is reported to be a very rapidly-maturing monomer.
   4384..4404    -  protein_bind   attB2: mutant version of attB; core recombination site for the Gateway® BP reaction BP Clonase™
   4404..4429    +  misc_feature   MCS (fragment): pBluescript multiple cloning site
   4979..5049    +  misc_feature   MCS (fragment): pBluescript multiple cloning site
   5050..5070    -  protein_bind   attB3: mutant version of attB; core recombination site for the Gateway® BP reaction BP Clonase™
   5074..5094    +  CDS            lacZα (fragment): LacZα fragment of β-galactosidase; lacZ fragment
   5110..5244    -  polyA_signal   SV40 poly(A) signal: SV40 polyadenylation signal
   5267..5350    -  CDS            large T antigen (fragment): large T antigen from SV40 (simian virus 40)
   5916..5956    -  misc_feature   MCS (fragment): pBluescript multiple cloning site
   5969..5987    -  promoter       T3 promoter: promoter for bacteriophage T3 RNA polymerase
   6032..6048    -  protein_bind   lac operator: The lac repressor binds to the lac operator to inhibit transcription in E. coli. This inhibition can be relieved by adding lactose or isopropyl-β-D-thiogalactopyranoside (IPTG). lac repressor encoded by lacI
   6056..6086    -  promoter       lac promoter: promoter for the E. coli lac operon
   6101..6122    -  protein_bind   CAP binding site: CAP binding activates transcription in the presence of cAMP. E. coli catabolite activator protein
   6135..6227    -  CDS            lacI (fragment): lac repressor; lacI; The lac repressor binds to the lac operator to inhibit transcription in E. coli. This inhibition can be relieved by adding lactose or isopropyl-β-D-thiogalactopyranoside (IPTG).
   6410..6998    -  rep_origin     ori: high-copy-number ColE1/pMB1/pBR322/pUC origin of replication
   7169..8029    -  CDS            AmpR: β-lactamase; bla; confers resistance to ampicillin, carbenicillin, and related antibiotics
   8030..8134    -  promoter       AmpR promoter: bla
   8160..8381    -  rep_origin     M13 ori (fragment) (sequence partly withheld): M13 bacteriophage origin of replication; arrow indicates direction of (+) strand synthesis
   8381..8668    +  CDS            tyr (fragment) (sequence partly withheld): TYRO_ORYLA - Also known as tyro. Experimental evidence at transcript level: Swiss-Prot protein existence level 2. This is a copper-containing oxidase that functions in the formation of pigments such as melanins and other polyphenolic compounds. From Oryzias latipes (Japanese rice fish) (Japanese killifish).
>Addgene plasmid #195979 | pCK005 ubi:mCerulean_ubb-polyA | addgene full sequence | sequence record 384391 | Addgene NGS Result
CAGGAAACAGCTATGACCATGATTACGCCAAGCTATCAACTTTGTATAGAAAAGTTGGCTCCGAATTCGC
CCTTAAAACTCGAGACCAGCAAAGTTCTAGAATTTGTCGAAACATTTATGTTATATATTTCCTGAAAAAA
ATTCTGAGTAAGTTCTTAAGTGTTATTGCCAGCAACATAAACAACAGACGGCAAAATGAATAAATGATAA
CAAAGCAGTAGGCTTAAATAAACCTAATTTTTATAGGCTGTTCTCTACAACCCTCAAACAGTGATTAGTT
TTGTACTTATAAACTTGCCCTTTCATTCATATTTCAAGAAAATTGGTTCAGAAGATCTGGATATTCTAGC
AGTTGTTCAAGCTCATGGAGGGATCAGTGACCTGATTCCACAATGACTAGGCCTAATCCAGAAATTAGAT
GACTGTCAACATAAAAAGGCACAGCACTCACTAGCTGCCCTATATATTTTATTATATTTTACATATATTA
TTTTATTTATTTAGCTCTGAGTGCTGTACTTTCTGGTTAAAGAAAACTGCTTACAACAGCTAACCTGTAC
TACCTCAGGCTCAGGGAATTTGGAACAGGTTTGTCTGGTTTGTTTCTTTAACCATGCATGCTTGTTTTCA
ACTATGGCAACACAGTCACATGGGACATTACAGAAATGATTTGTCGATGACATGCGACTTTTCTTTAATA
AAGCGCAAAGATCCCAAAAAGCAAACTTTTAACAAAAATCATATAATTATATTTTCAATCCAGCTTTGTA
GCAACTTTGTGCTGCTGTTCACTCAGCAACAGATAGTCAGTATAAGGTCAGTGTGTCTCAAAGCAGTGCC
ATCTGTTTCACACATTGCGTTCTATATATAAGTGTGCTGGTTGACACGACACTGTATAAGGCCTAGGCTA
AAACACAAACAATGTAGAATGACACTGTGTTTTTTTTGTAAACAAATGTTGTTTTTGGTTAAACATCTTT
GTGAAAACATCCTCCTGTCATGTATTTGCTATATTCAAATGTTAAACCCGTGCAGAATAGAACATATACA
AAAAAAAACAACACAACACATTTTTAAACATTATTAAATATCAAGTATTGCTGGCAGTTCTGTTTCTGTT
TTACAGTACCCTTTGCCACAGTTCTCCGCTTTTCCTGGTCCAGATTCCACAAGTCTGATTCACCAATAGC
AAAGCGAATAAACAACCAAAGCAGCCAATCACTGCTTGTAGACTGTCCTGCGAGACCGGCCCATTCCAGC
ACATTCTGGAAACTTCCTTTATATGATAATTATAAATACATTTAAATTATTGATACAAAACATGTAATTC
CTAGAACATAACCATAGCAATCATTAGTTTTCAGGGTAATTATGTATTTTTAGGATTTGACTGCGGAAAG
ATCTGGTCATGTGACGTCTCATGAACGTCACGGCCCTGGGTTTCTATAAATACAGTAGGACTCTCGACCA
TCGGCAGATTTTTCGAAGAAGAAGATCAGTTTCAGGAGCCGTACTGTTCCGTTTCAACGCAAATATTAAC
GGTAAGAGCGAATTTCCTAGTTTGTTTTCATGCCATTCTTTAAAACCATAGCGTATTACTTTAATTATAG
TAAACTTTCGCTTTCTTTATTACAAGAGACGTTTTGTGTTGATTCTCCGCGGACATTTTCGGTCAGACAA
TCAGAAAATGACCGCGGAGGACCAGTAACTTGCATTACACGTAAGTTAAATCTTCGTGTATTAAAATGGT
TAGGTTGTTAACGTCAAATAGGTTACCGTGTTTGCGTGTGATCAGGTTGGTTTTGTTAGATTTTTGTCAG
TATTTTTAATTTATTTGTTTTAGTTTATTTATTTTTTTTGCTGAATCATAGTTTGTGAACAAAGAACCCG
GATGTTACATACAGTACAGCCGCCATGTTACAGAGAGTTATAACTTAATCATTTTAAAAATAATTTTGCC
TTACTTTTAGTTTGTCATGTTGAGAAATGAGGAAATGTTAAAATGAGGAAATATCCAATTAATTTAATAT
ATCAAAATAATCCATGATTACAATGCACTGAACTGGAGAAAATTAAGATGTTTTCTAGTGTCATGAAACA
AATGTAAGAGATGTACATTGTAGATGTTTTATGTCAAGAATTGGCTAGTTGATGCAGCATACTGGCGATA
CTCAGTTGTAATAACAGTAACGTTACATGTTAATAGACTACTGAGTATGCTGTTCTGTCTATGTATGCTC
TGTAAGCTACGAGAAGGACTTTTTTAAACAGTAAAGGGTGCAATATTTTTACAAATTGAATTAAATAAAG
GCTGTCTATTAAGTAATATGCTTGATATTTTTCTTACTTGATCGGAAATAAGAAAAAATATAAACGTTGT
TGCTCTAAAAATCCTAGTTCAGTTTAGCCAACCACAAATACCTTTTTGTTCCTCCAACAGTTTTTTTTTC
TTCTCTATAATATTTGGCAGTCTATAGTACTCCAAATGTTTCCCCACAGTCTAACTAATTGGTACAGCCA
AAATCATGACACTTATTGCAATAATAATTTTGGTTCATTGGCATTGTTGATAGCCTGTGCCACTAATATG
GTCGATTGATCATGCTTCAGGAAGAAAACTATATTGTTTGATGTAAGATTATTAAATCTTCACCTGCTTC
CATTACAAACTATTCCCATCTTATTGAATTCTGGTATGTCTTAAAGGATTAGTTCACTTCCCAAATCAAA
ATTTACTTAGCCTTTTTTCATCCATGATCCCTTTTTTTCATCATTAATGAAGAAATTGTTTTTGAAAAAG
TTTCAAGATTTTTTTCTCTATATTGTGGAGCTTGTTAGTTTAAAATTCCAAAATGCAATATGTGGCTTCA
AATGGTTCTAAATGATCCCAGTCAAGGAATAACAGTCTTATCTAATGAAACCATTAGACCTTTAAAAATA
AAAAAAATAAAAGTATTTATTTTTAAATGACTGAGTGATTAAGTTGAATTTCAGCGTTTCCTTACTGTGT
AGAAGTCCTTCCTTACTGGCCCCACCCTTTGGTTCTCTGCCAATCTGCTACCTAATGTAATGTTGTGGAA
CATTATTATTCTTTATTTCTTAATTTTTTATTTTTTATTTTAAAACAATGTAAACTGCACAGATGTGCAG
TTTGTTTAAAATGGCCAATGCTTTGGAAATGCATGACATAATTAGATTTCATGATGCACAAAGCCAAATC
TCAGAGCTTGTGCAAAATGAGCTATCATTTCACTAGGTAAGACCCTAAATTTTCATATAGGATCATTTGG
ACAATTTTGCTGCAGGTAAAATGCATTCTATAGTCCACTGTCAGCCATTGTTTTGGATAGTATTTATTTT
TCTCTACAAGTATAGTCAATAGTTTTCTATTATTTTAAAGGTTTGTAACATTTAAGGGTGACCAAATGCA
AAGTAAAATTTCATTTTCGGGTGAACTATCTCGTTTAACATGGGAGAAGTGCAAAACATACATTATTGGC
TAGAACATTGTAGTATTTTTTAAATGGAAATGTGTGATTGCTAATCTTACTTTGAATTTGTTTACAGGGA
TCCTTTAAGGGCGAATTCGACCCAAGTTTGTACAAAAAAGCAGGCTCCGCGGCCGCCCCCTTAGATCCGC
CACCATGGTGAGCAAGGGCGAGGAGCTGTTCACCGGGGTGGTGCCCATCCTGGTCGAGCTGGACGGCGAC
GTAAACGGCCACAAGTTCAGCGTGTCCGGCGAGGGCGAGGGCGATGCCACCTACGGCAAGCTGACCCTGA
AGTTCATCTGCACCACCGGCAAGCTGCCCGTGCCCTGGCCCACCCTCGTGACCACCCTGACCTGGGGCGT
GCAGTGCTTCGCCCGCTACCCCGACCACATGAAGCAGCACGACTTCTTCAAGTCCGCCATGCCCGAAGGC
TACGTCCAGGAGCGCACCATCTTCTTCAAGGACGACGGCAACTACAAGACCCGCGCCGAGGTGAAGTTCG
AGGGCGACACCCTGGTGAACCGCATCGAGCTGAAGGGCATCGACTTCAAGGAGGACGGCAACATCCTGGG
GCACAAGCTGGAGTACAACGCCATCAGCGACAACGTCTATATCACCGCCGACAAGCAGAAGAACGGCATC
AAGGCCAACTTCAAGATCCGCCACAACATCGAGGACGGCAGCGTGCAGCTCGCCGACCACTACCAGCAGA
ACACCCCCATCGGCGACGGCCCCGTGCTGCTGCCCGACAACCACTACCTGAGCACCCAGTCCAAGCTGAG
CAAAGACCCCAACGAGAAGCGCGATCACATGGTCCTGCTGGAGTTCGTGACCGCCGCCGGGATCACTCTC
GGCATGGACGAGCTGGCCCTCGAGAAGGGTGGGCGCGCCGACCCAGCTTTCTTGTACAAAGTGGGCGGCC
GCTCTAGAACTAGTGGATCTTCTAGAAAGATTGAGTAAGGTAGAACCGACAGTCTTAGGGATGGACATTA
AATTCTCAGTATCCCCTGCTTATGCACTCACCACTTTTTCCCATTATTTTATTCATATTGTGTTGCTAAA
TCCAACTACATTCGTATTACCATGTTCTTTTATTAGTTTTTTTTTATCTCAGCTGTCAAAATAAAAGCAT
TGAAATACAACATTGTTCTATTTTTCATTGTGGTTTTGCATGCCCGGTAAATAAAAAAACAAGGTAATGA
AAATAAGATGCGAAATGAGAAGTATCTCATTATGCTGTAAGAAGCATAATTAGAATATGCAAGTAGCTTT
CCAAATTTTAGGTGTCTTGTCTTTCTGGGCTTTTAAAGTGTTTATTCATGTATATTTATAGATGGGAATT
TTTCTGCTTACTGCTTTAAAATGTTATAGCAGCTGCTGAACTTTGGTGGTTCTCTTTATTGTGTTGTATG
AACACAGAAAATGGCTAAAAATCGCTAACACTTGATGGCAATGAATTCATCTTGCTGAAAAACTCGAGCC
ATCCGGAAGATCCCCCGGGCTGCAGGAATTCGATATCAAGCTTATCGATACCGTCGACCTCGAGGGGGGG
CCCGGTACCCAACTTTATTATACATAGTTGATAATTCACTGGCCGTCGTTTTACGGTACCATCGATGATG
ATCCAGACATGATAAGATACATTGATGAGTTTGGACAAACCACAACTAGAATGCAGTGAAAAAAATGCTT
TATTTGTGAAATTTGTGATGCTATTGCTTTATTTGTAACCATTATAAGCTGCAATAAACAAGTTAACAAC
AACAATTGCATTCATTTTATGTTTCAGGTTCAGGGGGAGGTGTGGGAGGTTTTTTAAAGCAAGTAAAACC
TCTACAAATGTGGTATGGCTGATTATGATCCTCTAGATCAGATCTGCGAAGATACGGCCACGGGTGCTCT
TGATCCTGTGGCTGATTTTGGACTGTGCTGCTCGCAGCTGCTGATGAATCACATACTTCCTCCATTTTCT
TCCACTGATTGACTGTTATAATTTCCCTAATTTCCAGGTCAAGGTGCTGTGCATTGTGGTAATAGATGTG
ACATGACGTCACTTCCAAAGGACCAATGAACATGTCTGACCAATTTCATATAATGTGAAAACGATTTTCA
TAGGCAGAATAAATAACATTTAAATTAAACTGGGCATCAGCGCAATTCAATTGGTTTGGTAATAGCAAGG
GAAAATAGAATGAAGTGATCTCCAAAAAATAAGTACTTTTTGACTGTAAATAAAATTGTAAGGAGTAAAA
AGTACTTTTTTTTCTAAAAAAATGTAATTAAGTAAAAGTAAAAGTATTGATTTTTAATTGTACTCAAGTA
AAGTAAAAATCCCCAAAAATAATACTTAAGTACAGTAATCAAGTAAAATTACTCAAGTACTTTACACCTC
TGGTTCTTGACCCCCTACCTTCAGCAAGCCCAGCAGATCCACTAGTTCTAGAGCGGCCGCCACCGCGGTG
GAGCTCCAGCTTTTGTTCCCTTTAGTGAGGGTTAATTGCGCGCTTGGCGTAATCATGGTCATAGCTGTTT
CCTGTGTGAAATTGTTATCCGCTCACAATTCCACACAACATACGAGCCGGAAGCATAAAGTGTAAAGCCT
GGGGTGCCTAATGAGTGAGCTAACTCACATTAATTGCGTTGCGCTCACTGCCCGCTTTCCAGTCGGGAAA
CCTGTCGTGCCAGCTGCATTAATGAATCGGCCAACGCGCGGGGAGAGGCGGTTTGCGTATTGGGCGCTCT
TCCGCTTCCTCGCTCACTGACTCGCTGCGCTCGGTCGTTCGGCTGCGGCGAGCGGTATCAGCTCACTCAA
AGGCGGTAATACGGTTATCCACAGAATCAGGGGATAACGCAGGAAAGAACATGTGAGCAAAAGGCCAGCA
AAAGGCCAGGAACCGTAAAAAGGCCGCGTTGCTGGCGTTTTTCCATAGGCTCCGCCCCCCTGACGAGCAT
CACAAAAATCGACGCTCAAGTCAGAGGTGGCGAAACCCGACAGGACTATAAAGATACCAGGCGTTTCCCC
CTGGAAGCTCCCTCGTGCGCTCTCCTGTTCCGACCCTGCCGCTTACCGGATACCTGTCCGCCTTTCTCCC
TTCGGGAAGCGTGGCGCTTTCTCATAGCTCACGCTGTAGGTATCTCAGTTCGGTGTAGGTCGTTCGCTCC
AAGCTGGGCTGTGTGCACGAACCCCCCGTTCAGCCCGACCGCTGCGCCTTATCCGGTAACTATCGTCTTG
AGTCCAACCCGGTAAGACACGACTTATCGCCACTGGCAGCAGCCACTGGTAACAGGATTAGCAGAGCGAG
GTATGTAGGCGGTGCTACAGAGTTCTTGAAGTGGTGGCCTAACTACGGCTACACTAGAAGAACAGTATTT
GGTATCTGCGCTCTGCTGAAGCCAGTTACCTTCGGAAAAAGAGTTGGTAGCTCTTGATCCGGCAAACAAA
CCACCGCTGGTAGCGGTGGTTTTTTTGTTTGCAAGCAGCAGATTACGCGCAGAAAAAAAGGATCTCAAGA
AGATCCTTTGATCTTTTCTACGGGGTCTGACGCTCAGTGGAACGAAAACTCACGTTAAGGCATTTTGGTC
ATGAGATTATCAAAAAGGATCTTCACCTAGATCCTTTTAAATTAAAAATGAAGTTTTAAATCAATCTAAA
GTATATATGAGTAAACTTGGTCTGACAGTTACCAATGCTTAATCAGTGAGGCACCTATCTCAGCGATCTG
TCTATTTCGTTCATCCATAGTTGCCTGACTCCCCGTCGTGTAGATAACTACGATACGGGAGGGCTTACCA
TCTGGCCCCAGTGCTGCAATGATACCGCGAGACCCACGCTCACCGGCTCCAGATTTATCAGCAATAAACC
AGCCAGCCGGAAGGGCCGAGCGCAGAAGTGGTCCTGCAACTTTATCCGCCTCCATCCAGTCTATTAATTG
TTGCCGGGAAGCTAGAGTAAGTAGTTCGCCAGTTAATAGTTTGCGCAACGTTGTTGCCATTGCTACAGGC
ATCGTGGTGTCACGCTCGTCGTTTGGTATGGCTTCATTCAGCTCCGGTTCCCAACGATCAAGGCGAGTTA
CATGATCCCCCATGTTGTGCAAAAAAGCGGTTAGCTCCTTCGGTCCTCCGATCGTTGTCAGAAGTAAGTT
GGCCGCAGTGTTATCACTCATGGTTATGGCAGCACTGCATAATTCTCTTACTGTCATGCCATCCGTAAGA
TGCTTTTCTGTGACTGGTGAGTACTCAACCAAGTCATTCTGAGAATAGTGTATGCGGCGACCGAGTTGCT
CTTGCCCGGCGTCAATACGGGATAATACCGCGCCACATAGCAGAACTTTAAAAGTGCTCATCATTGGAAA
ACGTTCTTCGGGGCGAAAACTCTCAAGGATCTTACCGCTGTTGAGATCCAGTTCGATGTAACCCACTCGT
GCACCCAACTGATCTTCAGCATCTTTTACTTTCACCAGCGTTTCTGGGTGAGCAAAAACAGGAAGGCAAA
ATGCCGCAAAAAAGGGAATAAGGGCGACACGGAAATGTTGAATACTCATACTCTTCTTTTTTCAATATTA
TTGAAGCATTTATCAGGGTTATTGTCTCATGAGCGGATACATATTTGAATGTATTTAGAAAAATAAACAA
ATAGGGGTTCCGCGCACATTTCCCCGAAAAGTGCCACCTAAATTGTAAGCGTTAATATTTTGTTAAAATT
CGCGTTAAATTTTTGTTAAATCAGCTCATTTTTTAACCAATAGGCCGAAATCGGCAAAATCCCTTATAAA
TCAAAAGAATAGACCGAGATAGGGT
[37 nt withheld, positions 8286-8322]
AAAGAACGTGGACTCCAACGTCAAAGG
[32 nt withheld, positions 8350-8381]
GCTGGCTAAGAACTCATCAGCCTCCCCGGTCCATCTACCCACGTACCAATGCACCAATTGGCCACAATGA
CGGCTACTACATGGTGCCATTCCTTCCTCTTTATAGGAATGGAGACTACCTCCTGTCCAACAATGCTCTT
GGATACGAGTACGCCTACCTGTTGGACCCAGGTCATTGCACAACACCAGAAATGCCCTCTGATCTGCAAA
AGACGTGAATATCTGTTCAGACACCCATATCCACTCTGTTCCACACAGGTCAGAGGTTTGTCCAGGAGTT
CTTGACAGAGGTGTAAAAAGTACTCAAAAATTTTACTCAAGTGAAAGTACAAGTACTTAGGGAAAATTTT
ACTCAATTAAAAGTAAAAGTATCTGGCTAGAATCTTACTTGAGTAAAAGTAAAAAAGTACTCCATTAAAA
TTGTACTTGAGTATTAAGGAAGTAAAAGTAAAAGCAAGAAAGAAAACTAGAGATTCTTGTTTAAGCTTTT
AATCTCAAAAAACATTAAATGAAATGCATACAAGGTTTTATCCTGCTTTAGAACTGTTTGTATTTAATTA
TCAAACTATAAGACAGACAATCTAATGCCAGTACACGCTACTCAAAGTTGTAAAACCTCAGATTTAACTT
CAGTAGAAGCTGATTCTCAAAATTGTTAGTGTCAAGCCTAGCTCTTTTGGGGCTGAAAAGCAATCCTGCA
GTGCTGAAAAGCCTCTCACAGGCAGCCGATGCGGGAAGAGGTGTATTAGTCTTGATAGAGAGGCTGCAAA
TAGCAGGAAACGTGAGCAGAGACTCCCTGGTGTCTGAAACACAGGCCAGATGGGCCCTCGAG
